>Addgene plasmid #244260 | pAAVLINK-EF1alpha-HA-5'-MBD5 | addgene full sequence | sequence record 491395 | Addgene NGS Result
CCTGCAGGCAGCTGCGCGCTCGCTCGCTCACTGAGGCCGCCCGGGCGTCGGGCGACCTTTGGTCGCCCGG
CCTCAGTGAGCGAGCGAGCGCGCAGAGAGGGAGTGGCCAACTCCATCACTAGGGGTTCCTGCGGCCGCAC
GCGTGGATCTGCGATCGCTCCGGTGCCCGTCAGTGGGCAGAGCGCACATCGCCCACAGTCCCCGAGAAGT
TGGGGGGAGGGGTCGGCAATTGAACGGGTGCCTAGAGAAGGTGGCGCGGGGTAAACTGGGAAAGTGATGT
CGTGTACTGGCTCCGCCTTTTTCCCGAGGGTGGGGGAGAACCGTATATAAGTGCAGTAGTCGCCGTGAAC
GTTCTTTTTCGCAACGGGTTTGCCGCCAGAACACAGCTGAAGCTTCGAGGGGCTCGCATCTCTCCTTCAC
GCGCCCGCCGCCCTACCTGAGGCCGCCATCCACGCCGGTTGAGTCGCGTTCTGCCGCCTCCCGCCTGTGG
TGCCTCCTGAACTGCGTCCGCCGTCTAGGTAAGTTTAAAGCTCAGGTCGAGACCGGGCCTTTGTCCGGCG
CTCCCTTGGAGCCTACCTAGACTCAGCCGGCTCTCCACGCTTTGCCTGACCCTGCTTGCTCAACTCTACG
TCTTTGTTTCGTTTTCTGTTCTGCGCCGTTACAGATCCAAGCTGTGACCGGCGCCTACCGTACGGCCACC
ATGTACCCTTATGACGTACCTGACTATGCTGGATCTAATGGAGGCAAAGAGTGTGACGGAGGGGACAAGG
AAGGAGGTCTTCCAGCTATACAAGTTCCTGTGGGTTGGCAGCGTCGTGTGGATCAAAATGGAGTGCTTTA
TGTCAGTCCCAGTGGGTCTTTGTTATCTTGCTTGGAGCAGGTTAAAACATACCTGCTTACTGATGGAACA
TGCAAGTGTGGCTTGGAATGTCCTCTTATTCTTCCCAAGGTATTTAATTTTGATCCTGGAGCTGCTGTGA
AACAGAGAACCGCAGAAGATGTTAAGGCAGATGAAGATGTCACAAAGCTATGCATACATAAAAGAAAAAT
TATTGCAGTGGCCACACTTCATAAAAGCATGGAAGCCCCACATCCTTCTCTGGTGCTCACCAGTCCCGGA
GGAGGAACAAATGCAACTCCAGTAGTACCTTCTCGGGCAGCAACTCCAAGATCAGTAAGAAATAAGTCTC
ATGAAGGAATTACAAATTCTGTAATGCCTGAATGTAAGAATCCTTTCAAGTTAATGATTGGATCATCAAA
TGCCATGGGAAGGCTATATGTACAAGAACTGCCTGGAAGCCAACAACAAGAACTCCACCCTGTCTACCCC
CGACAGAGATTGGGCAGCAGTGAACATGGACAGAAATCTCCATTCCGTGGCAGCCATGGAGGCCTGCCCA
GCCCAGCGTCATCAGGTTCCCAGATATATGGAGATGGTTCAATCTCTCCAAGGACTGACCCACTTGGAAG
TCCTGATGTTTTCACAAGAAGTAATCCTGGTTTTCATGGAGCTCCCAATTCTAGTCCTATTCACCTGAAT
AGGACTCCTCTTTCTCCACCTTCAGTAATGCTACATGGTTCTCCTGTACAGTCATCCTGTGCAATGGCTG
GAAGGACTAATATACCTCTTTCCCCAACCTTGACTACAAAGAGTCCAGTAATGAAAAAACCAATGTGTAA
TTTTTCAACTAATATGGAAATACCACGAGCAATGTTCCACCACAAACCACCCCAAGGCCCACCTCCCCCT
CCTCCACCTTCTTGTGCTCTTCAGAAAAAGCCATTAACATCTGAGAAAGATCCACTTGGCATTCTTGACC
CTATTCCTAGTAAACCAGTGAATCAGAACCCTGTTATCATTAATCCAACCAGTTTCCATTCAAATGTCCA
CTCTCAGGTACCTATGATGAATGTAAGCATGCCTCCTGCTGTTGTTCCTTTGCCAAGTAATCTCCCATTG
CCAACTGTAAAACCTGGTCACATGAATCATGGGAGTCATGTACAAAGAGTTCAGCATTCAGCTTCAACCT
CCCTGTCCCCTTCTCCAGTGACATCCCCCGTGCACATGATGGGGACTGGAATTGGAAGGATTGAGGCATC
GCCCCAAAGATCACGCTCATCTTCCACATCATCAGATCATGGAAATTTCATGATGCCACCTGTAGGACCC
CAGGCCACTTCTAGTGGTATTAAGGTTCCACCCAGGTCACCAAGGTCAACAATAGGGTCCCCAAGGCCAT
CAATGCCATCAAGCCCTTCTACCAAGTCCGATGGACATCATCAGTACAAGGATATCCCTAACCCATTAAT
TGCTGGAATAAGTAATGTACTAAATACCCCAAGCAGTGCAGCTTTTCCTACTGCATCTGCCGGAAGTAGT
TCTGTAAAGAGTCAGCCTGGTTTGCTGGGAATGCCTTTAAATCAGATCTTGAACCAGCACAATGCTGCCT
CCTTTCCAGCAAGTAGTTTACTCTCAGCAGCAGCCAAAGCACAGCTAGCAAATCAAAACAAACTTGCTGG
TAACAACAGTAGCAGCAGTAGCAATTCTGGAGCTGTTGCCGGCAGTGGCAACACTGAAGGACATAGCACT
TTAAACACCATGTTCCCTCCTACTGCCAACATGCTTCTCCCAACAGGTGAAGGGCAAAGTGGTCGAGCAG
CACTAAGAGATAAGCTGATGTCTCAGCAAAAAGACGCATTGCGGAAAAGAAAACAACCACCTACGACAGT
GTTGAGTTTGCTCAGACAGTCTCAAATGGATAGTTCTGCAGTTCCTAAACCTGGACCTGACTTGCTAAGG
AAGCAGGGTCAGGGTTCATTTCCCATCAGTTCAATGTCTCAGTTACTACAGTCTATGAGTTGTCAAAGCT
CTCACTTGAGTAGCAATAGTACCCCGGGTTGTGGGGCCTCAAATACTGCTTTGCCTTGCTCTGCTAACCA
GCTGCATTTTACAGATCCCAGTATGAACTCTAGTGTTCTTCAGAACATACCTTTAAGAGGGGAAGCCGTG
CACTGCCACAATGCAAACACTAACTTTGTTCACAGTAACAGTCCAGTCCCCAACCACCATCTTGCAGGTT
TAATAAATCAGATTCAGGCTAGCGGGAACTGTGGGATGCTCAGTCAGTCGGGCATGGCTTTAGGAAATTC
CTTACATCCCAATCCACCTCAGTCAAGAATTTCAACGTCCTCCACTCCAGTGATACCAAACAGCATTGTT
AGCAGCTATAATCAAACAAGTTCTGAAGCAGGCGGTTCAGGACCATCATCCTCCATAGCCATAGCGGGCA
CCAACCACCCTGCCATCACAAAGACAACATCTGTTCTTCAAGATGGCGTCATAGTCACCACTGCAGCTGG
AAACCCACTGCAGAGTCAGCTACCCATTGGGAGTGATTTTCCTTTTGTTGGCCAGGAGCACGCACTTCAT
TTTCCATCCAACAGCACTTCAAACAACCATCTTCCACACCCCTTGAACCCCAGCCTCCTCAGTTCTCTAC
CTATCTCTTTGCCAGTGAATCAACAGCATCTCCTAAACCAGAATCTATTAAATATCCTCCAGCCTTCAGC
AGGAGAAGGCAAGTCTGAGATCAACCTCCACCCTTTAGGTTTTCTCAACCCGAATGTAAACGCTGCTTTA
GCTTTTCTCTCCAGTGACATGGATGGGCAGGTATTGCAGCCTGTTCACTTTCAGCTCTTAGCAGCCTTGC
TTCAGAACCAAGCCCAAGCAGCTGCCATGCTTCCCCTGCCATCTTTCAATCTGACCATCTCAGATCTTTT
GCAACAGCAAAATACCCCTTTACCCTCATTAACACAGATGACAGCCCCACCAGACCATTTGCCAAGCAAT
CAGTCAGACAACAGCCGAGCTGAGACCCTTTTAACCAGCCCCCTGGGGAACCCTTTACCAAGCTTTGCAG
GCAGTGACACTACTTTTAACCCCCTGTTCCTCCCAGCTGTCAATGGGGCCTCAGGATTAATGACCTTGAA
TCCCCAGCTGTTGGGAGGTGTCCTGAACTCGGCATCGGCCAACACCGCTAATCATCCAGAGGTTTCCATA
GCAACCTCCTCCCAGGCAACCACTACCACAACCACTACATCATCAGCAGTGGCAGCACTGACTGTCTCAA
CACTTGGTGGGACAGCAGTGGTGTCAATGGCAGAAACATTGCTGAATATATCTAATAATGCTGGGAATAC
ACCTGGTCCAGCTAAACTCAACAGTAACTCTGTGGTGCCACAGCTACTTAACCCTCTACTGGGGACAGGT
CTACTTGGTGATATGTCATCAATAAACAATACTTTGAGTAACCATCAACTGACTCATCTACAGTCGCTGT
TAAACAACAATCAGATGTTTCCTCCAAATCAGCAACAGCAGCAACTTCTCCAGGTAAGTATCAAGGTTAC
AAGACAGGTTTAAGGAGACCAATAAGCTATTATTCGTATAGGATACTTTATACGAAGTTATTAAGTTATG
GAGACCGGTGTGGCACGTGCGGACCGAGCGGCCGCAGGAACCCCTAGTGATGGAGTTGGCCACTCCCTCT
CTGCGCGCTCGCTCGCTCACTGAGGCCGGGCGACCAAAGGTCGCCCGGCCTCAGTGAGCGAGCGAGCGCG
CAGCTGCCTGCAGGGGCGCCTGATGCGGTATTTTCTCCTTACGCATCTGTGCGGTATTTCACACCGCATA
[95 nt withheld, positions 4691-4785]
T
[46 nt withheld, positions 4787-4832]
C
[141 nt withheld, positions 4834-4974]
CCTTTGACGTTGGAGTCCACGTTCTTT
[37 nt withheld, positions 5002-5038]
ACTCTATCTCGGGCTATTCTTTTGATTTATAAGGGATTTTGCCGATTTCGGTCTATTGGTTAAAAAATGA
GCTGATTTAACAAAAATTTAACGCGAATTTTAACAAAATATTAACGTTTACAATTTTATGGTGCACTCTC
AGTACAATCTGCTCTGATGCCGCATAGTTAAGCCAGCCCCGACACCCGCCAACACCCGCTGACGCGCCCT
GACGGGCTTGTCTGCTCCCGGCATCCGCTTACAGACAAGCTGTGACCGTCTCCGGGAGCTGCATGTGTCA
GAGGTTTTCACCGTCATCACCGAAACGCGCGAGACGAAAGGGCCTCGTGATACGCCTATTTTTATAGGTT
AATGTCATGATAATAATGGTTTCTTAGACGTCAGGTGGCACTTTTCGGGGAAATGTGCGCGGAACCCCTA
TTTGTTTATTTTTCTAAATACATTCAAATATGTATCCGCTCATGAGACAATAACCCTGATAAATGCTTCA
ATAATATTGAAAAAGGAAGAGTATGAGTATTCAACATTTCCGTGTCGCCCTTATTCCCTTTTTTGCGGCA
TTTTGCCTTCCTGTTTTTGCTCACCCAGAAACGCTGGTGAAAGTAAAAGATGCTGAAGATCAGTTGGGTG
CACGAGTGGGTTACATCGAACTGGATCTCAACAGCGGTAAGATCCTTGAGAGTTTTCGCCCCGAAGAACG
TTTTCCAATGATGAGCACTTTTAAAGTTCTGCTATGTGGCGCGGTATTATCCCGTATTGACGCCGGGCAA
GAGCAACTCGGTCGCCGCATACACTATTCTCAGAATGACTTGGTTGAGTACTCACCAGTCACAGAAAAGC
ATCTTACGGATGGCATGACAGTAAGAGAATTATGCAGTGCTGCCATAACCATGAGTGATAACACTGCGGC
CAACTTACTTCTGACAACGATCGGAGGACCGAAGGAGCTAACCGCTTTTTTGCACAACATGGGGGATCAT
GTAACTCGCCTTGATCGTTGGGAACCGGAGCTGAATGAAGCCATACCAAACGACGAGCGTGACACCACGA
TGCCTGTAGCAATGGCAACAACGTTGCGCAAACTATTAACTGGCGAACTACTTACTCTAGCTTCCCGGCA
ACAATTAATAGACTGGATGGAGGCGGATAAAGTTGCAGGACCACTTCTGCGCTCGGCCCTTCCGGCTGGC
TGGTTTATTGCTGATAAATCTGGAGCCGGTGAGCGTGGGTCTCGCGGTATCATTGCAGCACTGGGGCCAG
ATGGTAAGCCCTCCCGTATCGTAGTTATCTACACGACGGGGAGTCAGGCAACTATGGATGAACGAAATAG
ACAGATCGCTGAGATAGGTGCCTCACTGATTAAGCATTGGTAACTGTCAGACCAAGTTTACTCATATATA
CTTTAGATTGATTTAAAACTTCATTTTTAATTTAAAAGGATCTAGGTGAAGATCCTTTTTGATAATCTCA
TGACCAAAATCCCTTAACGTGAGTTTTCGTTCCACTGAGCGTCAGACCCCGTAGAAAAGATCAAAGGATC
TTCTTGAGATCCTTTTTTTCTGCGCGTAATCTGCTGCTTGCAAACAAAAAAACCACCGCTACCAGCGGTG
GTTTGTTTGCCGGATCAAGAGCTACCAACTCTTTTTCCGAAGGTAACTGGCTTCAGCAGAGCGCAGATAC
CAAATACTGTTCTTCTAGTGTAGCCGTAGTTAGGCCACCACTTCAAGAACTCTGTAGCACCGCCTACATA
CCTCGCTCTGCTAATCCTGTTACCAGTGGCTGCTGCCAGTGGCGATAAGTCGTGTCTTACCGGGTTGGAC
TCAAGACGATAGTTACCGGATAAGGCGCAGCGGTCGGGCTGAACGGGGGGTTCGTGCACACAGCCCAGCT
TGGAGCGAACGACCTACACCGAACTGAGATACCTACAGCGTGAGCTATGAGAAAGCGCCACGCTTCCCGA
AGGGAGAAAGGCGGACAGGTATCCGGTAAGCGGCAGGGTCGGAACAGGAGAGCGCACGAGGGAGCTTCCA
GGGGGAAACGCCTGGTATCTTTATAGTCCTGTCGGGTTTCGCCACCTCTGACTTGAGCGTCGATTTTTGT
GATGCTCGTCAGGGGGGCGGAGCCTATGGAAAAACGCCAGCAACGCGGCCTTTTTACGGTTCCTGGCCTT
TTGCTGGCCTTTTGCTCACATGT
Features (pLannotate 1.2.2; 15 found; start..end, strand, type, name):
     12..39      +  repeat_region  AAV2 ITR (fragment): inverted terminal repeat of adeno-associated virus serotype 2 inverted
     68..95      +  repeat_region  AAV2 ITR (fragment): inverted terminal repeat of adeno-associated virus serotype 2 inverted
    175..386     +  promoter       EF-1α core promoter: core promoter for human elongation factor EF-1α
    399..667     +  LTR            5' LTR (truncated): truncated 5' long terminal repeat (LTR) from human T-cell leukemia virus (HTLV) type 1
    737..3832    +  CDS            MBD5 (fragment): MBD5_HUMAN - Also known as KIAA1461. Experimental evidence at protein level: Swiss-Prot protein existence level 1. Binds to heterochromatin. Does not interact with either methylated or unmethylated DNA (in vitro). From Homo sapiens (Human).
   4394..4434    +  intron         chimeric intron (fragment): chimera between introns from human β-globin and immunoglobulin heavy chain genes
   4443..4471    +  protein_bind   lox2272 (fragment): Cre-mediated recombination occurs in the 8-bp core sequence (GGATACTT). lox2272 sites are compatible with each other, but incompatible with loxP or loxN sites (Lee and Saito, 1988). Cre recombinase
   4516..4597    +  repeat_region  AAV2 ITR (fragment): inverted terminal repeat of adeno-associated virus serotype 2 inverted
   4639..4690    -  misc_feature   bom (fragment): basis of mobility region from pBR322
   4709..5164    +  rep_origin     f1 ori (sequence partly withheld): f1 bacteriophage origin of replication; arrow indicates direction of (+) strand synthesis
   5165..5214    -  misc_feature   bom (fragment): basis of mobility region from pBR322
   5316..5351    -  CDS            rop (fragment): Rop protein, which maintains plasmids at low copy number; rop
   5446..5550    +  promoter       AmpR promoter: bla
   5551..6411    +  CDS            AmpR: β-lactamase; bla; confers resistance to ampicillin, carbenicillin, and related antibiotics
   6582..7170    +  rep_origin     ori: high-copy-number ColE1/pMB1/pBR322/pUC origin of replication
