[The description below was written by a language model from this plasmid's Addgene catalogue record and pLannotate feature annotations shown in this document.]
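Description:
pAAVLINK-EF1alpha-HA-5'-MBD5 is an AAV transfer plasmid built on the pAAV-MCS2 backbone and serves as the 5' half of a two-vector AAVLINK system for delivering human MBD5, a gene too large for comfortable packaging in a single AAV genome. In bacteria it is maintained through a high-copy ColE1/pUC-type origin and selected with ampicillin via the β-lactamase gene. An f1 phage origin is also present, along with small remnants of pBR322 bom and rop sequences. The record lists a recombination-deficient propagation strain, consistent with the need to preserve the AAV2 inverted terminal repeats, which the annotation detects only as fragments flanking the cassette.

Between the ITRs, the EF-1α core promoter is followed by a truncated HTLV-1 5' LTR segment, a composite arrangement commonly used to boost expression from the compact promoter. This drives an N-terminally HA-tagged portion of the MBD5 coding sequence, annotated as a fragment of roughly 3.1 kb. The HA tag itself is listed in the catalogue but not picked up in the feature table. Downstream lie a fragment of the β-globin/immunoglobulin chimeric intron and a lox2272 site, with no polyadenylation signal annotated.

This layout suggests that Cre-mediated recombination at lox2272 joins this genome to a matching 3' vector carrying the rest of MBD5, with the intron sequence allowing the junction to be spliced out. The record does not spell out this mechanism, and about 560 bp between the coding fragment and the intron is unannotated. The partner vectors are described only in the associated publication. The plasmid's stated purpose is MBD5 expression by large-cargo AAV delivery.
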