Addgene plasmid #244260: pAAVLINK-EF1alpha-HA-5'-MBD5
Purpose: 5' AAVLINK plasmid for MBD5 expression
Depositing lab: Zhonghua Lu. Depositing organization: Shenzhen Institute of Advanced Technology (SIAT), Chinese Academy of Sciences. Publication: AAVLINK: A potent DNA-recombination method for large cargo delivery in gene therapy. Lin J, Lin Y, Liu N, Cao W, Zhang J, Wen S, Zhang Y, Liao W, Hong Z, Lin Y, Liu Q, Liu H, Li Q, Chen B, Li M, Luo Z, Yang L, Yang Y, Zheng SH, Wang Y, Chu H, Hu Y, Qin Y, Luo BX, Tian S, Chen Y, Yan T, Yang L, Wang H, Liu T, Jiang Y, Lu Z. Cell. 2026 Feb 5;189(3):969-986.e17. doi: 10.1016/j.cell.2025.12.039. Epub 2026 Jan 27. PubMed 41605211.
Backbone
  Vector backbone: pAAV-MCS2
  Backbone manufacturer: Steve Jackson (Addgene # 46954)
  Vector type: AAV
Growth in bacteria
  Bacterial resistance: Ampicillin, 100 μg/mL
  Growth temperature: 37°C
  Growth strain: NEB Stable
  Copy number: High Copy
Gene/Insert
  Gene/Insert name: MBD5
  Species: H. sapiens (human)
  Entrez Gene: MBD5 (a.k.a. MRD1)
  Promoter: EF1alpha
  Tag / fusion protein: HA (N terminal on insert)
  Cloning method: Restriction Enzyme; 5′ cloning site unknown (unknown if destroyed)
Terms and licenses: Academic/Nonprofit Terms; Industry Terms: Not Available to Industry
Depositor comments: See publication for corresponding AAV Link vectors.
How to cite: pAAVLINK-EF1alpha-HA-5'-MBD5 was a gift from Zhonghua Lu (Addgene plasmid # 244260 ; http://n2t.net/addgene:244260 ; RRID:Addgene_244260)
